Addgene plasmid #167721: BirA-Myc_N_PAX6
Purpose: Expresses PAX6 in mammalian cells
Depositing lab: Markku Varjosalo. Depositing organization: University of Helsinki. Publication: Human transcription factor protein interaction networks. Goos H, Kinnunen M, Salokas K, Tan Z, Liu X, Yadav L, Zhang Q, Wei GH, Varjosalo M. Nat Commun. 2022 Feb 9;13(1):766. doi: 10.1038/s41467-022-28341-5. PubMed 35140242.
Backbone
  Vector backbone: pcDNA5/FRT/TO
  Vector type: Mammalian Expression
  Selectable markers: Hygromycin
Growth in bacteria
  Bacterial resistance: Ampicillin, 100 μg/mL
  Growth temperature: 37°C
  Growth strain: DH5alpha
  Copy number: High Copy
Gene/Insert
  Gene/Insert name: PAX6 (alt names: Uniprot P26367; ENSG00000007372)
  Species: H. sapiens (human)
  Mutation: no mutations
  Entrez Gene: PAX6 (a.k.a. AN, AN1, AN2, ASGD5, D11S812E, FVH1, MGDA, WAGR)
  Tag / fusion protein: Myc-BirA (N terminal on insert)
  Cloning method: Gateway Cloning
Terms and licenses: Academic/Nonprofit Terms; Industry Terms: Not Available to Industry
How to cite: BirA-Myc_N_PAX6 was a gift from Markku Varjosalo (Addgene plasmid # 167721 ; http://n2t.net/addgene:167721 ; RRID:Addgene_167721)
