[The description below was written by a language model from this plasmid's Addgene catalogue record and pLannotate feature annotations shown in this document.]
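Description:
BirA-Myc_N_PAX6 is a mammalian expression plasmid built on the pcDNA5/FRT/TO backbone that encodes human PAX6, without mutations, fused at its N-terminus to a Myc-tagged BirA biotin ligase. It is maintained in E. coli as a high-copy plasmid through a ColE1/pUC-type origin and an ampicillin resistance gene. The feature table of the full 7.5 kb sequence also picks up small backbone remnants (f1 ori, lac promoter/operator and lacI fragments, a bom fragment).

Expression is driven by the CMV immediate-early enhancer and promoter. Short tet-operator-containing stretches follow it, annotated as PLtetO-1 and TRE fragments. This matches the "TO" design, in which transcription is held off in cells expressing Tet repressor and switched on by tetracycline or doxycycline. Downstream lies the E. coli birA coding sequence, then an attB1 site, the PAX6 open reading frame, attB2 and the bGH polyadenylation signal. The att sites reflect Gateway transfer of PAX6 into a destination vector that already carried the tag. The Myc epitope is listed in the catalogue but was not separately annotated. The record also does not state whether the BirA carries the mutation that makes it a promiscuous labeller.

An FRT site sits directly upstream of a hygromycin resistance gene that has an SV40 poly(A) signal but no annotated promoter of its own. In this backbone, Flp-mediated integration into a genomic FRT site in a suitable host line activates the marker, giving isogenic, single-copy, inducible stable lines selected with hygromycin. The stated purpose is simply PAX6 expression in mammalian cells. The biotin ligase fusion and the associated study of human transcription factor interaction networks point to proximity-dependent biotinylation for mapping PAX6-associated proteins.
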