Features (pLannotate 1.2.2; 24 found; start..end, strand, type, name):
      1..380     +  enhancer       CMV enhancer: human cytomegalovirus immediate early enhancer
    381..584     +  promoter       CMV promoter: human cytomegalovirus (CMV) immediate early promoter
    586..605     +  promoter       PLtetO-1 promoter (fragment): modified phage lambda PL promoter with tet operator sites (Lutz and Bujard, 1997)
    607..626     +  promoter       PLtetO-1 promoter (fragment): modified phage lambda PL promoter with tet operator sites (Lutz and Bujard, 1997)
    634..667     +  promoter       TRE3GV promoter (fragment): 3rd-generation Tet-responsive promoter that can be activated by binding of Tet-On® 3G, optimized for retroviral and lentiviral vectors
    863..1822    +  CDS            birA: BIRA_ECOLI - Also known as bioR, dhbB. Experimental evidence at protein level: Swiss-Prot protein existence level 1. Acts both as a biotin--[acetyl-CoA-carboxylase] ligase and a biotin-operon repressor. In the presence of ATP, BirA activates biotin to form the BirA-biotinyl-5'-adenylate (BirA-bio-5'-AMP or holoBirA) complex. HoloBirA can either transfer the biotinyl moiety to the biotin carboxyl carrier protein (BCCP) subunit of acetyl-CoA carboxylase, or bind to the biotin operator site and inhibit transcription of the operon. From Escherichia coli (strain K12).
   1865..1889    +  protein_bind   attB1: mutant version of attB; recombination site for the Gateway® BP reaction BP Clonase™
   1895..3160    +  CDS            PAX6: PAX6_HUMAN - Also known as AN2. Experimental evidence at protein level: Swiss-Prot protein existence level 1. Transcription factor with important functions in the development of the eye, nose, central nervous system and pancreas. Required for the differentiation of pancreatic islet alpha cells (By similarity). Competes with PAX4 in binding to a common element in the glucagon, insulin and somatostatin promoters. Regulates specification of the ventral neuron subtypes by establishing the correct progenitor domains (By similarity). Acts as a transcriptional repressor of NFATC1- mediated gene expre
   3162..3186    -  protein_bind   attB2: mutant version of attB; recombination site for the Gateway® BP reaction BP Clonase™
   3230..3454    +  polyA_signal   bGH poly(A) signal: bovine growth hormone polyadenylation signal
   3458..3479    +  promoter       SV40 promoter (fragment): SV40 enhancer and early promoter
   3500..3733    +  rep_origin     f1 ori (fragment) (sequence partly withheld): f1 bacteriophage origin of replication; arrow indicates direction of (+) strand synthesis
   3738..3785    +  protein_bind   FRT: FLP-mediated recombination occurs in the 8-bp core sequence TCTAGAAA (Turan and Bode, 2011). FLP recombinase from the Saccharomyces cerevisiae 2μ plasmid
   3793..4815    +  CDS            HygR: aminoglycoside phosphotransferase from E. coli; aph(4)-Ia; confers resistance to hygromycin
   4825..4950    +  CDS            ble (fragment): BLE_KLEPN - Experimental evidence at protein level: Swiss-Prot protein existence level 1. Binding protein with a strong affinity to the bleomycin family of antibiotics. Binds to CL990; an antimitotic-antibiotic compound. From Klebsiella pneumoniae.
   4945..5066    +  polyA_signal   SV40 poly(A) signal: SV40 polyadenylation signal
   5139..5155    -  protein_bind   lac operator: The lac repressor binds to the lac operator to inhibit transcription in E. coli. This inhibition can be relieved by adding lactose or isopropyl-β-D-thiogalactopyranoside (IPTG). lac repressor encoded by lacI
   5163..5193    -  promoter       lac promoter: promoter for the E. coli lac operon
   5208..5229    -  protein_bind   CAP binding site: CAP binding activates transcription in the presence of cAMP. E. coli catabolite activator protein
   5242..5334    -  CDS            lacI (fragment): lac repressor; lacI; The lac repressor binds to the lac operator to inhibit transcription in E. coli. This inhibition can be relieved by adding lactose or isopropyl-β-D-thiogalactopyranoside (IPTG).
   5517..6105    -  rep_origin     ori: high-copy-number ColE1/pMB1/pBR322/pUC origin of replication
   6276..7136    -  CDS            AmpR: β-lactamase; bla; confers resistance to ampicillin, carbenicillin, and related antibiotics
   7137..7241    -  promoter       AmpR promoter: bla
   7300..7352    -  misc_feature   bom (fragment): basis of mobility region from pBR322
>Addgene plasmid #167721 | BirA-Myc_N_PAX6 | addgene full sequence | sequence record 333511 | Addgene NGS Result
GACATTGATTATTGACTAGTTATTAATAGTAATCAATTACGGGGTCATTAGTTCATAGCCCATATATGGA
GTTCCGCGTTACATAACTTACGGTAAATGGCCCGCCTGGCTGACCGCCCAACGACCCCCGCCCATTGACG
TCAATAATGACGTATGTTCCCATAGTAACGCCAATAGGGACTTTCCATTGACGTCAATGGGTGGAGTATT
TACGGTAAACTGCCCACTTGGCAGTACATCAAGTGTATCATATGCCAAGTACGCCCCCTATTGACGTCAA
TGACGGTAAATGGCCCGCCTGGCATTATGCCCAGTACATGACCTTATGGGACTTTCCTACTTGGCAGTAC
ATCTACGTATTAGTCATCGCTATTACCATGGTGATGCGGTTTTGGCAGTACATCAATGGGCGTGGATAGC
GGTTTGACTCACGGGGATTTCCAAGTCTCCACCCCATTGACGTCAATGGGAGTTTGTTTTGGCACCAAAA
TCAACGGGACTTTCCAAAATGTCGTAACAACTCCGCCCCATTGACGCAAATGGGCGGTAGGCGTGTACGG
TGGGAGGTCTATATAAGCAGAGCTCTCCCTATCAGTGATAGAGATCTCCCTATCAGTGATAGAGATCGTC
GACGAGCTCGTTTAGTGAACCGTCAGATCGCCTGGAGACGCCATCCACGCTGTTTTGACCTCCATAGAAG
ACACCGGGACCGATCCAGCCTCCGGACTCTAGCGTTTAAACTTAAGCTTGGTACCGAGCTCGGATCCACT
AGTCCAGTGTGGTGGAATTCTGCAGATATCCAGCACAGTGGCGGCCGCTCGAGACCATGGAGCAGAAGCT
GATCAGCGAAGAGGACCTGGACAAGGACAACACCGTGCCCCTGAAGCTGATCGCCCTGCTGGCCAACGGC
GAGTTCCACTCTGGCGAGCAGCTGGGCGAGACACTGGGCATGAGCAGAGCCGCCATCAACAAGCACATCC
AGACCCTGCGGGACTGGGGCGTGGACGTGTTCACAGTGCCCGGCAAGGGCTACAGCCTGCCCGAGCCCAT
CCAGCTGCTGAACGCCAAGCAGATCCTGGGCCAGCTGGATGGCGGATCTGTGGCCGTGCTGCCCGTGATC
GACAGCACCAACCAGTATCTGCTCGACCGGATCGGCGAGCTGAAGTCCGGCGACGCCTGTATCGCCGAGT
ACCAGCAGGCCGGCAGAGGCGGCAGGGGCAGAAAGTGGTTCAGCCCCTTCGGCGCCAACCTGTACCTGAG
CATGTTCTGGAGACTGGAACAGGGCCCAGCCGCCGCTATTGGCCTGAGCCTGGTCATCGGCATCGTGATG
GCCGAGGTGCTGCGGAAGCTGGGCGCCGACAAAGTGCGCGTGAAGTGGCCCAACGACCTGTATCTGCAGG
ACCGGAAGCTGGCCGGCATCCTGGTGGAACTGACCGGCAAAACAGGCGACGCCGCCCAGATCGTGATCGG
CGCTGGCATCAACATGGCCATGCGGCGGGTGGAAGAGAGCGTGGTCAACCAGGGCTGGATCACCCTGCAG
GAAGCCGGCATCAACCTGGACCGGAACACCCTGGCCGCCATGCTGATCAGAGAGCTGAGAGCCGCCCTGG
AACTGTTCGAGCAGGAAGGCCTGGCCCCCTACCTGAGCAGATGGGAGAAGCTGGACAACTTCATCAACCG
GCCCGTGAAACTGATCATCGGCGACAAAGAGATCTTCGGCATCAGCCGGGGCATCGACAAGCAGGGGGCC
CTGCTCCTGGAACAGGACGGCATCATCAAGCCCTGGATGGGCGGCGAGATCAGCCTGCGGAGCGCCGAGA
AGGGCGGAGGCTCTGGCGGCGGAAGCGGCGGAGGCAGCGATATCACAAGTTTGTACAAAAAAGCAGGCTC
CACCATGCAGAACAGTCACAGCGGAGTGAATCAGCTCGGTGGTGTCTTTGTCAACGGGCGGCCACTGCCG
GACTCCACCCGGCAGAAGATTGTAGAGCTAGCTCACAGCGGGGCCCGGCCGTGCGACATTTCCCGAATTC
TGCAGGTGTCCAACGGATGTGTGAGTAAAATTCTGGGCAGGTATTACGAGACTGGCTCCATCAGACCCAG
GGCAATCGGTGGTAGTAAACCGAGAGTAGCGACTCCAGAAGTTGTAAGCAAAATAGCCCAGTATAAGCGG
GAGTGCCCGTCCATCTTTGCTTGGGAAATCCGAGACAGATTACTGTCCGAGGGGGTCTGTACCAACGATA
ACATACCAAGCGTGTCATCAATAAACAGAGTTCTTCGCAACCTGGCTAGCGAAAAGCAACAGATGGGCGC
AGACGGCATGTATGATAAACTAAGGATGTTGAACGGGCAGACCGGAAGCTGGGGCACCCGCCCTGGTTGG
TATCCGGGGACTTCGGTGCCAGGGCAACCTACGCAAGATGGCTGCCAGCAACAGGAAGGAGGGGGAGAGA
ATACCAACTCCATCAGTTCCAACGGAGAAGATTCAGATGAGGCTCAAATGCGACTTCAGCTGAAGCGGAA
GCTGCAAAGAAATAGAACATCCTTTACCCAAGAGCAAATTGAGGCCCTGGAGAAAGAGTTTGAGAGAACC
CATTATCCAGATGTGTTTGCCCGAGAAAGACTAGCAGCCAAAATAGATCTACCTGAAGCAAGAATACAGG
TATGGTTTTCTAATCGAAGGGCCAAATGGAGAAGAGAAGAAAAACTGAGGAATCAGAGAAGACAGGCCAG
CAACACACCTAGTCATATTCCTATCAGCAGTAGTTTCAGCACCAGTGTCTACCAACCAATTCCACAACCC
ACCACACCGGTTTCCTCCTTCACATCTGGCTCCATGTTGGGCCGAACAGACACAGCCCTCACAAACACCT
ACAGCGCTCTGCCGCCTATGCCCAGCTTCACCATGGCAAATAACCTGCCTATGCAACCCCCAGTCCCCAG
CCAGACCTCCTCATACTCCTGCATGCTGCCCACCAGCCCTTCGGTGAATGGGCGGAGTTATGATACCTAC
ACCCCCCCACATATGCAGACACACATGAACAGTCAGCCAATGGGCACCTCGGGCACCACTTCAACAGGAC
TCATTTCCCCTGGTGTGTCAGTTCCAGTTCAAGTTCCCGGAAGTGAACCTGATATGTCTCAATACTGGCC
AAGATTACAGGACCCAGCTTTCTTGTACAAAGTGGTGACGTAAGCTAGGGGCCCGTTTAAACCCGCTGAT
CAGCCTCGACTGTGCCTTCTAGTTGCCAGCCATCTGTTGTTTGCCCCTCCCCCGTGCCTTCCTTGACCCT
GGAAGGTGCCACTCCCACTGTCCTTTCCTAATAAAATGAGGAAATTGCATCGCATTGTCTGAGTAGGTGT
CATTCTATTCTGGGGGGTGGGGTGGGGCAGGACAGCAAGGGGGAGGATTGGGAAGACAATAGCAGGCATG
CTGGGGATGCGGTGGGCTCTATGGCTTCTGAGGCGGAAAGAACCAGCTGGGGCTCTAGGGGGTATCCCC
[124 nt withheld, positions 3500-3623]
C
[91 nt withheld, positions 3625-3715]
AGGGTGATGGTTCACGTACCTAGAAGTTCCTATTCCGAAGTTCCTATTCTCTAGAAAGTATAGGAACTTC
CTTGGCCAAAAAGCCTGAACTCACCGCGACGTCTGTCGAGAAGTTTCTGATCGAAAAGTTCGACAGCGTC
TCCGACCTGATGCAGCTCTCGGAGGGCGAAGAATCTCGTGCTTTCAGCTTCGATGTAGGAGGGCGTGGAT
ATGTCCTGCGGGTAAATAGCTGCGCCGATGGTTTCTACAAAGATCGTTATGTTTATCGGCACTTTGCATC
GGCCGCGCTCCCGATTCCGGAAGTGCTTGACATTGGGGAATTCAGCGAGAGCCTGACCTATTGCATCTCC
CGCCGTGCACAGGGTGTCACGTTGCAAGACCTGCCTGAAACCGAACTGCCCGCTGTTCTGCAGCCGGTCG
CGGAGGCCATGGATGCGATCGCTGCGGCCGATCTTAGCCAGACGAGCGGGTTCGGCCCATTCGGACCGCA
AGGAATCGGTCAATACACTACATGGCGTGATTTCATATGCGCGATTGCTGATCCCCATGTGTATCACTGG
CAAACTGTGATGGACGACACCGTCAGTGCGTCCGTCGCGCAGGCTCTCGATGAGCTGATGCTTTGGGCCG
AGGACTGCCCCGAAGTCCGGCACCTCGTGCACGCGGATTTCGGCTCCAACAATGTCCTGACGGACAATGG
CCGCATAACAGCGGTCATTGACTGGAGCGAGGCGATGTTCGGGGATTCCCAATACGAGGTCGCCAACATC
TTCTTCTGGAGGCCGTGGTTGGCTTGTATGGAGCAGCAGACGCGCTACTTCGAGCGGAGGCATCCGGAGC
TTGCAGGATCGCCGCGGCTCCGGGCGTATATGCTCCGCATTGGTCTTGACCAACTCTATCAGAGCTTGGT
TGACGGCAATTTCGATGATGCAGCTTGGGCGCAGGGTCGATGCGACGCAATCGTCCGATCCGGAGCCGGG
ACTGTCGGGCGTACACAAATCGCCCGCAGAAGCGCGGCCGTCTGGACCGATGGCTGTGTAGAAGTACTCG
CCGATAGTGGAAACCGACGCCCCAGCACTCGTCCGAGGGCAAAGGAATAGCACGTACTACGAGATTTCGA
TTCCACCGCCGCCTTCTATGAAAGGTTGGGCTTCGGAATCGTTTTCCGGGACGCCGGCTGGATGATCCTC
CAGCGCGGGGATCTCATGCTGGAGTTCTTCGCCCACCCCAACTTGTTTATTGCAGCTTATAATGGTTACA
AATAAAGCAATAGCATCACAAATTTCACAAATAAAGCATTTTTTTCACTGCATTCTAGTTGTGGTTTGTC
CAAACTCATCAATGTATCTTATCATGTCTGTATACCGTCGACCTCTAGCTAGAGCTTGGCGTAATCATGG
TCATAGCTGTTTCCTGTGTGAAATTGTTATCCGCTCACAATTCCACACAACATACGAGCCGGAAGCATAA
AGTGTAAAGCCTGGGGTGCCTAATGAGTGAGCTAACTCACATTAATTGCGTTGCGCTCACTGCCCGCTTT
CCAGTCGGGAAACCTGTCGTGCCAGCTGCATTAATGAATCGGCCAACGCGCGGGGAGAGGCGGTTTGCGT
ATTGGGCGCTCTTCCGCTTCCTCGCTCACTGACTCGCTGCGCTCGGTCGTTCGGCTGCGGCGAGCGGTAT
CAGCTCACTCAAAGGCGGTAATACGGTTATCCACAGAATCAGGGGATAACGCAGGAAAGAACATGTGAGC
AAAAGGCCAGCAAAAGGCCAGGAACCGTAAAAAGGCCGCGTTGCTGGCGTTTTTCCATAGGCTCCGCCCC
CCTGACGAGCATCACAAAAATCGACGCTCAAGTCAGAGGTGGCGAAACCCGACAGGACTATAAAGATACC
AGGCGTTTCCCCCTGGAAGCTCCCTCGTGCGCTCTCCTGTTCCGACCCTGCCGCTTACCGGATACCTGTC
CGCCTTTCTCCCTTCGGGAAGCGTGGCGCTTTCTCATAGCTCACGCTGTAGGTATCTCAGTTCGGTGTAG
GTCGTTCGCTCCAAGCTGGGCTGTGTGCACGAACCCCCCGTTCAGCCCGACCGCTGCGCCTTATCCGGTA
ACTATCGTCTTGAGTCCAACCCGGTAAGACACGACTTATCGCCACTGGCAGCAGCCACTGGTAACAGGAT
TAGCAGAGCGAGGTATGTAGGCGGTGCTACAGAGTTCTTGAAGTGGTGGCCTAACTACGGCTACACTAGA
AGAACAGTATTTGGTATCTGCGCTCTGCTGAAGCCAGTTACCTTCGGAAAAAGAGTTGGTAGCTCTTGAT
CCGGCAAACAAACCACCGCTGGTAGCGGTGGTTTTTTTGTTTGCAAGCAGCAGATTACGCGCAGAAAAAA
AGGATCTCAAGAAGATCCTTTGATCTTTTCTACGGGGTCTGACGCTCAGTGGAACGAAAACTCACGTTAA
GGGATTTTGGTCATGAGATTATCAAAAAGGATCTTCACCTAGATCCTTTTAAATTAAAAATGAAGTTTTA
AATCAATCTAAAGTATATATGAGTAAACTTGGTCTGACAGTTACCAATGCTTAATCAGTGAGGCACCTAT
CTCAGCGATCTGTCTATTTCGTTCATCCATAGTTGCCTGACTCCCCGTCGTGTAGATAACTACGATACGG
GAGGGCTTACCATCTGGCCCCAGTGCTGCAATGATACCGCGAGACCCACGCTCACCGGCTCCAGATTTAT
CAGCAATAAACCAGCCAGCCGGAAGGGCCGAGCGCAGAAGTGGTCCTGCAACTTTATCCGCCTCCATCCA
GTCTATTAATTGTTGCCGGGAAGCTAGAGTAAGTAGTTCGCCAGTTAATAGTTTGCGCAACGTTGTTGCC
ATTGCTACAGGCATCGTGGTGTCACGCTCGTCGTTTGGTATGGCTTCATTCAGCTCCGGTTCCCAACGAT
CAAGGCGAGTTACATGATCCCCCATGTTGTGCAAAAAAGCGGTTAGCTCCTTCGGTCCTCCGATCGTTGT
CAGAAGTAAGTTGGCCGCAGTGTTATCACTCATGGTTATGGCAGCACTGCATAATTCTCTTACTGTCATG
CCATCCGTAAGATGCTTTTCTGTGACTGGTGAGTACTCAACCAAGTCATTCTGAGAATAGTGTATGCGGC
GACCGAGTTGCTCTTGCCCGGCGTCAATACGGGATAATACCGCGCCACATAGCAGAACTTTAAAAGTGCT
CATCATTGGAAAACGTTCTTCGGGGCGAAAACTCTCAAGGATCTTACCGCTGTTGAGATCCAGTTCGATG
TAACCCACTCGTGCACCCAACTGATCTTCAGCATCTTTTACTTTCACCAGCGTTTCTGGGTGAGCAAAAA
CAGGAAGGCAAAATGCCGCAAAAAAGGGAATAAGGGCGACACGGAAATGTTGAATACTCATACTCTTCCT
TTTTCAATATTATTGAAGCATTTATCAGGGTTATTGTCTCATGAGCGGATACATATTTGAATGTATTTAG
AAAAATAAACAAATAGGGGTTCCGCGCACATTTCCCCGAAAAGTGCCACCTGACGTCGACGGATCGGGAG
ATCTCCCGATCCCCTATGGTGCACTCTCAGTACAATCTGCTCTGATGCCGCATAGTTAAGCCAGTATCTG
CTCCCTGCTTGTGTGTTGGAGGTCGCTGAGTAGTGCGCGAGCAAAATTTAAGCTACAACAAGGCAAGGCT
TGACCGACAATTGCATGAAGAATCTGCTTAGGGTTAGGCGTTTTGCGCTGCTTCGCGATGTACGGGCCAG
ATATACGCGTT
